Addgene plasmid #177062: pEPQD1CB0772
Purpose: MoClo Level 1, position 6, transcriptional unit for transient expression of secologanin synthase (CrSLS1) from Catharanthus roseus driven by 35S promoter; contains a chloroplast transit peptide
Depositing lab: Nicola Patron. Depositing organization: Earlham Institute. Publication: Reconstitution of monoterpene indole alkaloid biosynthesis in genome engineered Nicotiana benthamiana. Dudley QM, Jo S, Guerrero DAS, Chhetry M, Smedley MA, Harwood WA, Sherden NH, O'Connor SE, Caputi L, Patron NJ. Commun Biol. 2022 Sep 10;5(1):949. doi: 10.1038/s42003-022-03904-w. PubMed 36088516.
Backbone
  Vector backbone: pICH47781
  Vector type: Synthetic Biology
Growth in bacteria
  Bacterial resistance: Ampicillin, 100 μg/mL
  Growth temperature: 37°C
  Growth strain: DH5alpha
  Copy number: High Copy
Gene/Insert
  Gene/Insert name: secologanin synthase (CrSLS1) from Catharanthus roseus (alt name: P6_35SshortTMV-cTP_ CrSLS-35Sterm)
  Species: Other
  Cloning method: Restriction Enzyme; 5′ cloning site Unknown (unknown if destroyed); 3′ cloning site Unknown (unknown if destroyed)
  Sequencing primers: 5′ CTGGTGGCAGGATATATTGTGGTG; 3′ GAACCCTGTGGTTGGCATGCACATAC
Terms and licenses: Academic/Nonprofit Terms; Industry Terms: Not Available to Industry
How to cite: pEPQD1CB0772 was a gift from Nicola Patron (Addgene plasmid # 177062 ; http://n2t.net/addgene:177062 ; RRID:Addgene_177062)
