[The description below was written by a language model from this plasmid's Addgene catalogue record and pLannotate feature annotations shown in this document.]
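Description:
pEPQD1CB0772 is a MoClo (Golden Gate modular cloning) Level 1 plasmid built in the pICH47781 acceptor backbone, which corresponds to position 6 in the MoClo assembly scheme. It is a binary-type vector of about 6.9 kb. The expression cassette sits between nopaline-type left and right T-DNA border repeats, so it can be transferred into plant cells by Agrobacterium. The backbone carries a high-copy ColE1/pUC-type origin for propagation in E. coli. It also has the broad-host-range IncP oriV with its trfA replication initiator gene, which allows maintenance in Agrobacterium. Selection in bacteria is by ampicillin/carbenicillin resistance through β-lactamase (AmpR) under its own promoter. A short annotated TetR fragment appears to be a backbone remnant. No plant selectable marker is annotated within the T-DNA.

The payload is a single transcriptional unit for secologanin synthase (CrSLS1, a cytochrome P450 also known as CYP72C) from Catharanthus roseus. Transcription is driven by a short form of the constitutive CaMV 35S promoter. This is followed by the tobacco mosaic virus Ω 5′ leader, which enhances translation, and the unit is terminated by the CaMV 35S polyadenylation signal. Upstream of the SLS coding sequence lies a fragment matching the Nicotiana benthamiana RuBisCO small subunit, which serves as the chloroplast transit peptide intended to direct the enzyme to plastids.

The plasmid is intended for transient expression in plants. The associated work concerns reconstituting monoterpene indole alkaloid biosynthesis in Nicotiana benthamiana. As a position 6 Level 1 module, it could also be combined with units at other positions into multigene Level 2 assemblies.
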