Features (pLannotate 1.2.2; 14 found; start..end, strand, type, name):
    152..176     +  misc_feature   LB T-DNA repeat: left border repeat from nopaline C58 T-DNA
    362..707     +  promoter       CaMV 35S promoter: strong constitutive promoter from cauliflower mosaic virus
    659..705     +  promoter       minimal CaMV 35S promoter: minimal 35S promoter from cauliflower mosaic virus
    736..789     +  misc_feature   TMV Ω: translational enhancer from the tobacco mosaic virus 5'-leader sequence (Gallie et al., 1988)
    798..980     +  CDS            rbcS (fragment): RBS_NICBE - Experimental evidence at protein level: Swiss-Prot protein existence level 1. (Microbial infection) Required for tobamovirus movement (e.g. tobacco mosaic virus (TMV)). From Nicotiana benthamiana.
    975..2555    +  CDS            SLS: SLS_CATRO - Also known as CYP72C From Catharanthus roseus (Madagascar periwinkle) (Vinca rosea).
   2593..2767    +  polyA_signal   CaMV poly(A) signal: cauliflower mosaic virus polyadenylation signal
   2812..2836    +  misc_feature   RB T-DNA repeat: right border repeat from nopaline C58 T-DNA
   2948..2968    -  CDS            TetR (fragment): tetracycline resistance regulatory protein; tetR
   2995..4140    -  CDS            trfA: TRFA_ECOLX - Experimental evidence at protein level: Swiss-Prot protein existence level 1. Also involved in plasmid copy number control, promoting intermolecular coupling of protein bound iterons at oriV, which inhibits replication initiation. From Escherichia coli.
   4476..5064    -  rep_origin     ori: high-copy-number ColE1/pMB1/pBR322/pUC origin of replication
   5235..6095    -  CDS            AmpR: β-lactamase; bla; confers resistance to ampicillin, carbenicillin, and related antibiotics
   6096..6200    -  promoter       AmpR promoter: bla
   6287..60      -  rep_origin     oriV (across the origin): incP origin of replication
>Addgene plasmid #177062 | pEPQD1CB0772 | addgene full sequence | sequence record 349519 | Addgene NGS Result
TTTGCAGGGCCATAGACGGCCGCCAGCCCAGCGGCGAGGGCAACCAGCCCGGTGAGCGTCGCAAAGGAGA
TCCTGATCTGACTGATGGGCTGCCTGTATCGAGTGGTGATTTTGTGCCGAGCTGCCGGTCGGGGAGCTGT
TGGCTGGCTGGTGGCAGGATATATTGTGGTGTAAACAAATTGACGCTTAGACAACTTAATAACACATTGC
GGACGTTTTTAATGTACTGGGGTGGATGCAGTGGGCCCCACTCTGTGAAGACAATGTGGAATTCCTCGAG
GGAGGTCAACATGGTGGAGCACGACACTCTGGTCTACTCCAAAAATGTCAAAGATACAGTCTCAGAAGAT
CAAAGGGCTATTGAGACTTTTCAACAAAGGATAATTTCGGGAAACCTCCTCGGATTCCATTGCCCAGCTA
TCTGTCACTTCATCGAAAGGACAGTAGAAAAGGAAGGTGGCTCCTACAAATGCCATCATTGCGATAAAGG
AAAGGCTATCATTCAAGATCTCTCTGCCGACAGTGGTCCCAAAGATGGACCCCCACCCACGAGGAGCATC
GTGGAAAAAGAAGAGGTTCCAACCACGTCTACAAAGCAAGTGGATTGATGTGACATCTCCACTGACGTAA
GGGATGACGCACAATCCCACTATCCTTCGCAAGACCCTTCCTCTATATAAGGAAGTTCATTTCATTTGGA
GAGGACACGCTACTGTATAAGAGCTCATTTTTACAACAATTACCAACAACAACAAACAACAAACAACATT
ACAATTACATTTACAATTATCGATAACATGGCTTCTTCTATGCTTTCTTCTGCTGCTGTTGTTGCTACTC
GTGCTAGTGCTGCTCAAGCTAGTATGGTTGCTCCTTTTACTGGACTTAAGTCTGCTGCTTCTTTTCCTGT
TACTAGAAAGCAAAACAACCTTGATATTACTTCTATTGCTAGTAACGGAGGAAGAGTTCGAGCAATGGAG
ATGGATATGGATATCATTAGAAAGGCAATTGCTGCCACTATCTTTGCATTGGTTATGGCTTGGGCGTGGA
GAGTGTTGGATTGGGCATGGTTTACTCCTAAGAGGATCGAGAAACGTCTAAGGCAGCAAGGTTTTAGAGG
AAATCCTTATAGATTCTTGGTTGGAGATGTTAAGGAGAGTGGAAAAATGCATCAAGAAGCCTTGTCTAAC
CCCATGGAGTTCGACAACGATATTGTTCCTCGCCTCATGCCACATATTAACCACACCATAAAAACTTACG
GTAGGAATTCATTTACATGGATGGGAAGGATTCCAAGGATTCATGTTATGGAACCTGAACTTATTAAGGA
AGTATTGACCCACTCCAGCAAATACCAAAAGAACTTTGATGTTCACAATCCCCTTGTTAAGTTCCTTCTC
ACTGGAGTTGGAAGCTTTGAAGGGGCAAAATGGTCCAAACACAGAAGAATCATTTCCCCTGCCTTCACTC
TTGAGAAACTAAAGTCAATGTTGCCGGCTTTTGCCATATGCTATCATGACATGTTGACGAAATGGGAGAA
ATTAGCAGAAAAAGAAGGATCCCATGAAGTTGATATCTTCCCCACATTTGATGTTTTGACAAGTGATGTA
ATTTCAAAGGTTGCATTTGGTAGCACATACGATGAAGGAGGCAAAATCTTCAGACTATTGAAAGAACTCA
TGGATCTCACAATTGATTGCATGAGAGATGTCTACATCCCAGGGTGGAGCTACTTGCCAACCAAGAGGAA
CAAGAGGATGAAAGAAATTAACAAAGAAATCACAGATATGCTAAGGTTCATCATCAACAAGAGAATGAAG
GCTTTGAAGGCTGGAGAACCAGGTGAGGATGACTTGTTGGGAGTCCTGTTGGAATCAAACATTCAAGAAA
TTCAGAAACAAGGAAACAGGAAGGATGGTGGAATGACAATCAACGATGTGATTGAGGAATGCAAATTGTT
CTACTTTGCTGGTCAAGAAACCACCGGAGTTTTGCTCACATGGACCACCATTTTATTGAGCAAGCATCCC
GAGTGGCAAGAGCGAGCTAGGGAAGAAGTTCTCCAAGCCTTTGGCAAGAACAAGCCTGAATTTGAACGCT
TGAATCATCTTAAATATGTTTCTATGATCTTATACGAGGTTCTAAGGTTGTACCCGCCAGTTATTGATCT
GACCAAGATTATTCACGAGGACACAAAGTTAGGGCCGTACACAATCCCTGCAGGAACACAAGTAATGTTG
CCGACAGTAATGCTTCATAGAGAGAAGTCCATTTGGGGAGAAGATGCAATGGAATTCAACCCAATGAGAT
TTGCTGATGGAGTTGCCAATGCCACCAAGAACAATGTCACATATTTGCCATTCAGTTGGGGACCTAGAGT
TTGCCTCGGCCAAAACTTTGCACTTCTTCAAGCAAAATTAGGGTTGGCAATGATTTTACAACGCTTCAAA
TTTGATGTAGCTCCATCCTATGTTCATGCTCCCTTTACCATTCTTACAGTTCAACCTCAGTTTGGTTCTC
ATGTTATCTACAAGAAGCTTGAGAGACAGAATTTTTAAGCTTCTCTAGCTAGAGTCGATCGACAAGCTCG
AGTTTCTCCATAATAATGTGTGAGTAGTTCCCAGATAAGGGAATTAGGGTTCCTATAGGGTTTCGCTCAT
GTGTTGAGCATATAAGAAACCCTTAGTATGTATTTGTATTTGTAAAATACTTCTATCAATAAAATTTCTA
ATTCCTAAAACCAAAATCCAGTACTAAAATCCAGATCGCTGAGCTTGTCTTCTGCACGAAGTGGTTTAAA
CTATCAGTGTTTGACAGGATATATTGGCGGGTAAACCTAAGAGAAAAGAGCGTTTATTAGAATAATCGGA
TATTTAAAAGGGCGTGAAAAGGTTTATCCGTTCGTCCATTTGTATGTGCATGCCAACCACAGGGTTCCCC
AGATCAGGCGCTGGCTGCTGAACCCCCAGCCGGAACTGACCCCACAAGGCCCTAGCGTTTGCAATGCACC
AGGTCATCATTGACCCAGGCGTGTTCCACCAGGCCGCTGCCTCGCAACTCTTCGCAGGCTTCGCCGACCT
GCTCGCGCCACTTCTTCACGCGGGTGGAATCCGATCCGCACATGAGGCGGAAGGTTTCCAGCTTGAGCGG
GTACGGCTCCCGGTGCGAGCTGAAATAGTCGAACATCCGTCGGGCCGTCGGCGACAGCTTGCGGTACTTC
TCCCATATGAATTTCGTGTAGTGGTCGCCAGCAAACAGCACGACGATTTCCTCGTCGATCAGGACCTGGC
AACGGGACGTTTTCTTGCCACGGTCCAGGACGCGGAAGCGGTGCAGCAGCGACACCGATTCCAGGTGCCC
AACGCGGTCGGACGTGAAGCCCATCGCCGTCGCCTGTAGGCGCGACAGGCATTCCTCGGCCTTCGTGTAA
TACCGGCCATTGATCGACCAGCCCAGGTCCTGGCAAAGCTCGTAGAACGTGAAGGTGATCGGCTCGCCGA
TAGGGGTGCGCTTCGCGTACTCCAACACCTGCTGCCACACCAGTTCGTCATCGTCGGCCCGCAGCTCGAC
GCCGGTGTAGGTGATCTTCACGTCCTTGTTGACGTGGAAAATGACCTTGTTTTGCAGCGCCTCGCGCGGG
ATTTTCTTGTTGCGCGTGGTGAACAGGGCAGAGCGGGCCGTGTCGTTTGGCATCGCTCGCATCGTGTCCG
GCCACGGCGCAATATCGAACAAGGAAAGCTGCATTTCCTTGATCTGCTGCTTCGTGTGTTTCAGCAACGC
GGCCTGCTTGGCCTCGCTGACCTGTTTTGCCAGGTCCTCGCCGGCGGTTTTTCGCTTCTTGGTCGTCATA
GTTCCTCGCGTGTCGATGGTCATCGACTTCGCCAAACCTGCCGCCTCCTGTTCAAGACGACGCGAACGCT
CCACGGCGGCCGATGGCGCGGGCAGGGCAGGGGGAGCCAGTTGCACGCTGTCGCGCTCGATCTTGGCCGT
AGCTTGCTGGACCATCGAGCCGACGGACTGGAAGGTTTCGCGGGGCGCACGCATGACGGTGCGGCTTGCG
ATGGTTTCGGCATCCTCGGCGGAAAACCCCGCGTCGATCAGTTCTTGCCTGTATGCCTTCCGGTCAAACG
TCCGATTCATTCACCCTCCTTGCGGGATTGCCCCGACTCACGCCGGGGCAATGTGCCCTTATTCCTGATT
TGACCCGCCTGGTGCCTTGGTGTCCAGATAATCCACCTTATCGGCAATGAAGTCGGTCCCGTAGACCGTC
TGGCCGTCCTTCTCGTACTTGGTATTCCGAATCTTGCCCTGCACGAATACCAGCGACCCCTTGCCCAAAT
ACTTGCCGTGGGCCTCGGCCTGAGAGCCAAAACACTTGATGCGGAAGAAGTCGGTGCGCTCCTGCTTGTC
GCCGGCATCGTTGCGCCACATCTAGGATCTGCCAGGAACCGTAAAAAGGCCGCGTTGCTGGCGTTTTTCC
ATAGGCTCCGCCCCCCTGACGAGCATCACAAAAATCGACGCTCAAGTCAGAGGTGGCGAAACCCGACAGG
ACTATAAAGATACCAGGCGTTTCCCCCTGGAAGCTCCCTCGTGCGCTCTCCTGTTCCGACCCTGCCGCTT
ACCGGATACCTGTCCGCCTTTCTCCCTTCGGGAAGCGTGGCGCTTTCTCATAGCTCACGCTGTAGGTATC
TCAGTTCGGTGTAGGTCGTTCGCTCCAAGCTGGGCTGTGTGCACGAACCCCCCGTTCAGCCCGACCGCTG
CGCCTTATCCGGTAACTATCGTCTTGAGTCCAACCCGGTAAGACACGACTTATCGCCACTGGCAGCAGCC
ACTGGTAACAGGATTAGCAGAGCGAGGTATGTAGGCGGTGCTACAGAGTTCTTGAAGTGGTGGCCTAACT
ACGGCTACACTAGAAGAACAGTATTTGGTATCTGCGCTCTGCTGAAGCCAGTTACCTTCGGAAAAAGAGT
TGGTAGCTCTTGATCCGGCAAACAAACCACCGCTGGTAGCGGTGGTTTTTTTGTTTGCAAGCAGCAGATT
ACGCGCAGAAAAAAAGGATCTCAAGAAGATCCTTTGATCTTTTCTACGGGGTCTGACGCTCAGTGGAACG
AAAACTCACGTTAAGGGATTTTGGTCATGAGATTATCAAAAAGGATCTTCACCTAGATCCTTTTAAATTA
AAAATGAAGTTTTAAATCAATCTAAAGTATATATGAGTAAACTTGGTCTGACAGTTACCAATGCTTAATC
AGTGAGGCACCTATCTCAGCGATCTGTCTATTTCGTTCATCCATAGTTGCCTGACTCCCCGTCGTGTAGA
TAACTACGATACGGGAGGGCTTACCATCTGGCCCCAGTGCTGCAATGATACCGCGAGAACCACGCTCACC
GGCTCCAGATTTATCAGCAATAAACCAGCCAGCCGGAAGGGCCGAGCGCAGAAGTGGTCCTGCAACTTTA
TCCGCCTCCATCCAGTCTATTAATTGTTGCCGGGAAGCTAGAGTAAGTAGTTCGCCAGTTAATAGTTTGC
GCAACGTTGTTGCCATTGCTACAGGCATCGTGGTGTCACGCTCGTCGTTTGGTATGGCTTCATTCAGCTC
CGGTTCCCAACGATCAAGGCGAGTTACATGATCCCCCATGTTGTGCAAAAAAGCGGTTAGCTCCTTCGGT
CCTCCGATCGTTGTCAGAAGTAAGTTGGCCGCAGTGTTATCACTCATGGTTATGGCAGCACTGCATAATT
CTCTTACTGTCATGCCATCCGTAAGATGCTTTTCTGTGACTGGTGAGTACTCAACCAAGTCATTCTGAGA
ATAGTGTATGCGGCGACCGAGTTGCTCTTGCCCGGCGTCAATACGGGATAATACCGCGCCACATAGCAGA
ACTTTAAAAGTGCTCATCATTGGAAAACGTTCTTCGGGGCGAAAACTCTCAAGGATCTTACCGCTGTTGA
GATCCAGTTCGATGTAACCCACTCGTGCACCCAACTGATCTTCAGCATCTTTTACTTTCACCAGCGTTTC
TGGGTGAGCAAAAACAGGAAGGCAAAATGCCGCAAAAAAGGGAATAAGGGCGACACGGAAATGTTGAATA
CTCATACTCTTCCTTTTTCAATATTATTGAAGCATTTATCAAGGTTATTGTCTCATGAGCGGATACATAT
TTGAATGTATTTAGAAAAATAAACAAATAGGGGTTCCGCGCACGAATTGGCCAGCGCTGCCATTTTTGGG
GTGAGGCCGTTCGCGGCCGAGGGGCGCAGCCCCTGGGGGGATGGGAGGCCCGCGTTAGCGGGCCGGGAGG
GTTCGAGAAGGGGGGGCACCCCCCTTCGGCGTGCGCGGTCACGCGCACAGGGCGCAGCCCTGGTTAAAAA
CAAGGTTTATAAATATTGGTTTAAAAGCAGGTTAAAAGACAGGTTAGCGGTGGCCGAAAAACGGGCGGAA
ACCCTTGCAAATGCTGGATTTTCTGCCTGTGGACAGCCCCTCAAATGTCAATAGGTGCGCCCCTCATCTG
TCAGCACTCTGCCCCTCAAGTGTCAAGGATCGCGCCCCTCATCTGTCAGTAGTCGCGCCCCTCAAGTGTC
AATACCGCAGGGCACTTATCCCCAGGCTTGTCCACATCATCTGTGGGAAACTCGCGTAAAATCAGGCGTT
TTCGCCGATTTGCGAGGCTGGCCAGCTCCACGTCGCCGGCCGAAATCGAGCCTGCCCCTCATCTGTCAAC
GCCGCGCCGGGTGAGTCGGCCCCTCAAGTGTCAACGTCCGCCCCTCATCTGTCAGTGAGGGCCAAGTTTT
CCGCGAGGTATCCACAACGCCGGCGGCCGCGGTGTCTCGCACACGGCTTCGACGGCGTTTCTGGCGCG
